Addgene plasmid #157762: pmCherry N1 TOMM22
Purpose: Expression of TOMM22:mcherry in cells
Depositing lab: Marc Tramier. Publication: Aurora kinase A localises to mitochondria to control organelle dynamics and energy production. Bertolin G, Bulteau AL, Alves-Guerra MC, Burel A, Lavault MT, Gavard O, Le Bras S, Gagne JP, Poirier GG, Le Borgne R, Prigent C, Tramier M. eLife. 2018 Aug 2;7. pii: 38111. doi: 10.7554/eLife.38111. PubMed 30070631.
Backbone
  Vector backbone: pmCherry-N1
  Backbone manufacturer: Clontech
  Backbone size w/o insert (bp): 4722
  Vector type: Mammalian Expression
  Selectable markers: Neomycin (select with G418)
Growth in bacteria
  Bacterial resistance: Kanamycin, 50 μg/mL
  Growth temperature: 37°C
  Growth strain: DH5alpha
  Copy number: High Copy
Gene/Insert
  Gene/Insert name: TOMM22
  Species: H. sapiens (human)
  Insert size (bp): 434
  Entrez Gene: TOMM22 (a.k.a. 1C9-2, MST065, MSTP065, TOM22)
  Promoter: CMV
  Tag / fusion protein: mCherry (C terminal on backbone)
  Cloning method: Restriction Enzyme; 5′ cloning site EcoRI (not destroyed); 3′ cloning site AgeI (not destroyed)
  Sequencing primers: 5′ CMV-F; 3′ mCherry-R
Terms and licenses: Academic/Nonprofit Terms; Industry Terms: Not Available to Industry
How to cite: pmCherry N1 TOMM22 was a gift from Marc Tramier (Addgene plasmid # 157762 ; http://n2t.net/addgene:157762 ; RRID:Addgene_157762)
