[The description below was written by a language model from this plasmid's Addgene catalogue record and pLannotate feature annotations shown in this document.]
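Description:
pmCherry N1 TOMM22 is a mammalian expression plasmid built on the Clontech pmCherry-N1 backbone, designed to produce human TOMM22 fused at its C terminus to the red fluorescent protein mCherry. The TOMM22 coding sequence (about 430 bp) was inserted between the EcoRI and AgeI sites of the multiple cloning site, both of which remain intact, placing it upstream of the backbone-encoded mCherry, to which it is joined by a short linker. Transcription of the fusion is driven by the human cytomegalovirus immediate early enhancer and promoter and terminated by the SV40 polyadenylation signal. The sequenced plasmid is 5,121 nt.

In bacteria the plasmid replicates from a high-copy ColE1/pUC-type origin and is selected with kanamycin. An f1 origin is also present. A single NeoR/KanR (Tn5 aminoglycoside phosphotransferase) gene serves both hosts. A bacterial bla-type promoter drives it in E. coli, while the adjacent SV40 enhancer/early promoter, together with the HSV TK poly(A) signal, drives it in mammalian cells. This permits G418 selection of stable transfectants. The short large T antigen, ble and bGH poly(A) fragments called by the automated annotation are most likely backbone remnants or partial matches rather than functional elements.

TOMM22 is the central receptor of the translocase of the outer mitochondrial membrane (TOM complex), which recognises and imports cytosolically synthesised mitochondrial preproteins. The stated purpose is simply expression of TOMM22:mCherry in cells. The associated study concerns Aurora kinase A at mitochondria, so a red outer-membrane fusion of this kind would suit fluorescence imaging of mitochondria, though the record does not detail specific applications.
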