Features (pLannotate 1.2.2; 16 found; start..end, strand, type, name):
      1..304     +  enhancer       CMV enhancer: human cytomegalovirus immediate early enhancer
    305..508     +  promoter       CMV promoter: human cytomegalovirus (CMV) immediate early promoter
    531..574     +  misc_feature   MCS (fragment): multiple cloning site
    575..1000    +  CDS            TOMM22: TOM22_HUMAN - Also known as TOM22. Experimental evidence at protein level: Swiss-Prot protein existence level 1. Central receptor component of the translocase of the outer membrane of mitochondria (TOM complex) responsible for the recognition and translocation of cytosolically synthesized mitochondrial preproteins. Together with the peripheral receptor TOM20 functions as the transit peptide receptor and facilitates the movement of preproteins into the translocation pore (PubMed:10982837). Required for the translocation across the mitochondrial outer membrane of cytochrome P450 monooxygenases (
   1016..1723    +  CDS            mCherry: mCherry is a basic (constitutively fluorescent) red fluorescent protein published in 2004, derived from Discosoma sp.. It is reported to be a very rapidly-maturing monomer with low acid sensitivity.
   1743..1826    +  CDS            large T antigen (fragment): large T antigen from SV40 (simian virus 40)
   1849..1970    +  polyA_signal   SV40 poly(A) signal: SV40 polyadenylation signal
   2004..2432    -  rep_origin     f1 ori (sequence partly withheld): f1 bacteriophage origin of replication; arrow indicates direction of (+) strand synthesis
   2459..2563    +  promoter       AmpR promoter: bla
   2565..2922    +  promoter       SV40 promoter: SV40 enhancer and early promoter
   2957..3751    +  CDS            NeoR/KanR: aminoglycoside phosphotransferase from Tn5; aph(3')-II (or nptII); confers resistance to neomycin, kanamycin, and G418 (Geneticin®)
   3772..3924    +  CDS            ble (fragment): BLE_KLEPN - Experimental evidence at protein level: Swiss-Prot protein existence level 1. Binding protein with a strong affinity to the bleomycin family of antibiotics. Binds to CL990; an antimitotic-antibiotic compound. From Klebsiella pneumoniae.
   3983..4030    +  polyA_signal   HSV TK poly(A) signal: herpes simplex virus thymidine kinase polyadenylation signal (Cole and Stacy, 1985)
   4121..4137    -  polyA_signal   bGH poly(A) signal (fragment): bovine growth hormone polyadenylation signal
   4359..4947    +  rep_origin     ori: high-copy-number ColE1/pMB1/pBR322/pUC origin of replication
   5062..5121    +  enhancer       CMV enhancer (fragment): human cytomegalovirus immediate early enhancer
>Addgene plasmid #157762 | pmCherry N1 TOMM22 | addgene full sequence | sequence record 310852 | Addgene NGS Result
CGTTACATAACTTACGGTAAATGGCCCGCCTGGCTGACCGCCCAACGACCCCCGCCCATTGACGTCAATA
ATGACGTATGTTCCCATAGTAACGCCAATAGGGACTTTCCATTGACGTCAATGGGTGGAGTATTTACGGT
AAACTGCCCACTTGGCAGTACATCAAGTGTATCATATGCCAAGTACGCCCCCTATTGACGTCAATGACGG
TAAATGGCCCGCCTGGCATTATGCCCAGTACATGACCTTATGGGACTTTCCTACTTGGCAGTACATCTAC
GTATTAGTCATCGCTATTACCATGGTGATGCGGTTTTGGCAGTACATCAATGGGCGTGGATAGCGGTTTG
ACTCACGGGGATTTCCAAGTCTCCACCCCATTGACGTCAATGGGAGTTTGTTTTGGCACCAAAATCAACG
GGACTTTCCAAAATGTCGTAACAACTCCGCCCCATTGACGCAAATGGGCGGTAGGCGTGTACGGTGGGAG
GTCTATATAAGCAGAGCTGGTTTAGTGAACCGTCAGATCCGCTAGCGCTACCGGACTCAGATCTCGAGCT
CAAGCTTCGAATTCATGGCTGCCGCCGTCGCTGCTGCCGGTGCAGGGGAACCCCAGTCCCCGGACGAATT
GCTCCCGAAAGGCGACGCGGAGAAGCCTGAGGAGGAGCTGGAGGAGGACGACGATGAGGAGCTAGATGAG
ACCCTGTCGGAGAGACTATGGGGCCTGACGGAGATGTTTCCGGAGAGGGTCCGGTCCGCGGCCGGAGCCA
CTTTTGATCTTTCCCTCTTTGTGGCTCAGAAAATGTACAGGTTTTCCAGGGCAGCCTTGTGGATTGGGAC
CACTTCCTTTATGATCCTGGTTCTTCCCGTTGTCTTTGAGACGGAGAAGTTGCAAATGGAGCAACAGCAG
CAACTGCAGCAGCGGCAGATACTTCTAGGACCTAACACAGGGCTCTCAGGAGGAATGCCAGGGGCTCTAC
CCTCACTTCCTGGAAAGATCGGACCGGTCGCCACCATGGTGAGCAAGGGCGAGGAGGATAACATGGCCAT
CATCAAGGAGTTCATGCGCTTCAAGGTGCACATGGAGGGCTCCGTGAACGGCCACGAGTTCGAGATCGAG
GGCGAGGGCGAGGGCCGCCCCTACGAGGGCACCCAGACCGCCAAGCTGAAGGTGACCAAGGGTGGCCCCC
TGCCCTTCGCCTGGGACATCCTGTCCCCTCAGTTCATGTACGGCTCCAAGGCCTACGTGAAGCACCCCGC
CGACATCCCCGACTACTTGAAGCTGTCCTTCCCCGAGGGCTTCAAGTGGGAGCGCGTGATGAACTTCGAG
GACGGCGGCGTGGTGACCGTGACCCAGGACTCCTCCCTGCAGGACGGCGAGTTCATCTACAAGGTGAAGC
TGCGCGGCACCAACTTCCCCTCCGACGGCCCCGTAATGCAGAAGAAGACCATGGGCTGGGAGGCCTCCTC
CGAGCGGATGTACCCCGAGGACGGCGCCCTGAAGGGCGAGATCAAGCAGAGGCTGAAGCTGAAGGACGGC
GGCCACTACGACGCTGAGGTCAAGACCACCTACAAGGCCAAGAAGCCCGTGCAGCTGCCCGGCGCCTACA
ACGTCAACATCAAGTTGGACATCACCTCCCACAACGAGGACTACACCATCGTGGAACAGTACGAACGCGC
CGAGGGCCGCCACTCCACCGGCGGCATGGACGAGCTGTACAAGTAAAGCGGCCGCGACTCTAGATCATAA
TCAGCCATACCACATTTGTAGAGGTTTTACTTGCTTTAAAAAACCTCCCACACCTCCCCCTGAACCTGAA
ACATAAAATGAATGCAATTGTTGTTGTTAACTTGTTTATTGCAGCTTATAATGGTTACAAATAAAGCAAT
AGCATCACAAATTTCACAAATAAAGCATTTTTTTCACTGCATTCTAGTTGTGGTTTGTCCAAACTCATCA
ATGTATCTTAAGGCGTAAATTGTAAGCGTTAATATTTTGTTAAAATTCGCGTTAAATTTTTGTTAAATCA
GCTCATTTTTTAACCAATAGGCCGAAATCGGCAAAATCCCTTATAAATCAAAAGAATAGACCGAGATAGG
GT
[37 nt withheld, positions 2103-2139]
AAAGAACGTGGACTCCAACGTCAAAGG
[49 nt withheld, positions 2167-2215]
T
[91 nt withheld, positions 2217-2307]
G
[124 nt withheld, positions 2309-2432]
CAGGTGGCACTTTTCGGGGAAATGTGCGCGGAACCCCTATTTGTTTATTTTTCTAAATACATTCAAATAT
GTATCCGCTCATGAGACAATAACCCTGATAAATGCTTCAATAATATTGAAAAAGGAAGAGTCCTGAGGCG
GAAAGAACCAGCTGTGGAATGTGTGTCAGTTAGGGTGTGGAAAGTCCCCAGGCTCCCCAGCAGGCAGAAG
TATGCAAAGCATGCATCTCAATTAGTCAGCAACCAGGTGTGGAAAGTCCCCAGGCTCCCCAGCAGGCAGA
AGTATGCAAAGCATGCATCTCAATTAGTCAGCAACCATAGTCCCGCCCCTAACTCCGCCCATCCCGCCCC
TAACTCCGCCCAGTTCCGCCCATTCTCCGCCCCATGGCTGACTAATTTTTTTTATTTATGCAGAGGCCGA
GGCCGCCTCGGCCTCTGAGCTATTCCAGAAGTAGTGAGGAGGCTTTTTTGGAGGCCTAGGCTTTTGCAAA
GATCGATCAAGAGACAGGATGAGGATCGTTTCGCATGATTGAACAAGATGGATTGCACGCAGGTTCTCCG
GCCGCTTGGGTGGAGAGGCTATTCGGCTATGACTGGGCACAACAGACAATCGGCTGCTCTGATGCCGCCG
TGTTCCGGCTGTCAGCGCAGGGGCGCCCGGTTCTTTTTGTCAAGACCGACCTGTCCGGTGCCCTGAATGA
ACTGCAAGACGAGGCAGCGCGGCTATCGTGGCTGGCCACGACGGGCGTTCCTTGCGCAGCTGTGCTCGAC
GTTGTCACTGAAGCGGGAAGGGACTGGCTGCTATTGGGCGAAGTGCCGGGGCAGGATCTCCTGTCATCTC
ACCTTGCTCCTGCCGAGAAAGTATCCATCATGGCTGATGCAATGCGGCGGCTGCATACGCTTGATCCGGC
TACCTGCCCATTCGACCACCAAGCGAAACATCGCATCGAGCGAGCACGTACTCGGATGGAAGCCGGTCTT
GTCGATCAGGATGATCTGGACGAAGAGCATCAGGGGCTCGCGCCAGCCGAACTGTTCGCCAGGCTCAAGG
CGAGCATGCCCGACGGCGAGGATCTCGTCGTGACCCATGGCGATGCCTGCTTGCCGAATATCATGGTGGA
AAATGGCCGCTTTTCTGGATTCATCGACTGTGGCCGGCTGGGTGTGGCGGACCGCTATCAGGACATAGCG
TTGGCTACCCGTGATATTGCTGAAGAGCTTGGCGGCGAATGGGCTGACCGCTTCCTCGTGCTTTACGGTA
TCGCCGCTCCCGATTCGCAGCGCATCGCCTTCTATCGCCTTCTTGACGAGTTCTTCTGAGCGGGACTCTG
GGGTTCGAAATGACCGACCAAGCGACGCCCAACCTGCCATCACGAGATTTCGATTCCACCGCCGCCTTCT
ATGAAAGGTTGGGCTTCGGAATCGTTTTCCGGGACGCCGGCTGGATGATCCTCCAGCGCGGGGATCTCAT
GCTGGAGTTCTTCGCCCACCCTAGGGGGAGGCTAACTGAAACACGGAAGGAGACAATACCGGAAGGAACC
CGCGCTATGACGGCAATAAAAAGACAGAATAAAACGCACGGTGTTGGGTCGTTTGTTCATAAACGCGGGG
TTCGGTCCCAGGGCTGGCACTCTGTCGATACCCCACCGAGACCCCATTGGGGCCAATACGCCCGCGTTTC
TTCCTTTTCCCCACCCCACCCCCCAAGTTCGGGTGAAGGCCCAGGGCTCGCAGCCAACGTCGGGGCGGCA
GGCCCTGCCATAGCCTCAGGTTACTCATATATACTTTAGATTGATTTAAAACTTCATTTTTAATTTAAAA
GGATCTAGGTGAAGATCCTTTTTGATAATCTCATGACCAAAATCCCTTAACGTGAGTTTTCGTTCCACTG
AGCGTCAGACCCCGTAGAAAAGATCAAAGGATCTTCTTGAGATCCTTTTTTTCTGCGCGTAATCTGCTGC
TTGCAAACAAAAAAACCACCGCTACCAGCGGTGGTTTGTTTGCCGGATCAAGAGCTACCAACTCTTTTTC
CGAAGGTAACTGGCTTCAGCAGAGCGCAGATACCAAATACTGTTCTTCTAGTGTAGCCGTAGTTAGGCCA
CCACTTCAAGAACTCTGTAGCACCGCCTACATACCTCGCTCTGCTAATCCTGTTACCAGTGGCTGCTGCC
AGTGGCGATAAGTCGTGTCTTACCGGGTTGGACTCAAGACGATAGTTACCGGATAAGGCGCAGCGGTCGG
GCTGAACGGGGGGTTCGTGCACACAGCCCAGCTTGGAGCGAACGACCTACACCGAACTGAGATACCTACA
GCGTGAGCTATGAGAAAGCGCCACGCTTCCCGAAGGGAGAAAGGCGGACAGGTATCCGGTAAGCGGCAGG
GTCGGAACAGGAGAGCGCACGAGGGAGCTTCCAGGGGGAAACGCCTGGTATCTTTATAGTCCTGTCGGGT
TTCGCCACCTCTGACTTGAGCGTCGATTTTTGTGATGCTCGTCAGGGGGGCGGAGCCTATGGAAAAACGC
CAGCAACGCGGCCTTTTTACGGTTCCTGGCCTTTTGCTGGCCTTTTGCTCACATGTTCTTTCCTGCGTTA
TCCCCTGATTCTGTGGATAACCGTATTACCGCCATGCATTAGTTATTAATAGTAATCAATTACGGGGTCA
TTAGTTCATAGCCCATATATGGAGTTCCG
